>Addgene plasmid #1502 | pPD96_04 | depositor full sequence | sequence record 113 | Author sequence
AAGCTTGCATGCCTGCAGGTCGACTCTAGAGGATCCCCGGGATTGGCCAAAGGACCCAAAGGTATGTTTC
GAATGATACTAACATAACATAGAACATTTTCAGGAGGACCCTTGGAGGGTACCGAGCTCAGAAAAAATGA
CTGCTCCAAAGAAGAAGCGTAAGGTACCGGTAGAAAAAATGAGTAAAGGAGAAGAACTTTTCACTGGAGT
TGTCCCAATTCTTGTTGAATTAGATGGTGATGTTAATGGGCACAAATTTTCTGTCAGTGGAGAGGGTGAA
GGTGATGCAACATACGGAAAACTTACCCTTAAATTTATTTGCACTACTGGAAAACTACCTGTTCCATGGG
TAAGTTTAAACATATATATACTAACTAACCCTGATTATTTAAATTTTCAGCCAACACTTGTCACTACTTT
CTGTTATGGTGTTCAATGCTTCTCGAGATACCCAGATCATATGAAACGGCATGACTTTTTCAAGAGTGCC
ATGCCCGAAGGTTATGTACAGGAAAGAACTATATTTTTCAAAGATGACGGGAACTACAAGACACGTAAGT
TTAAACAGTTCGGTACTAACTAACCATACATATTTAAATTTTCAGGTGCTGAAGTCAAGTTTGAAGGTGA
TACCCTTGTTAATAGAATCGAGTTAAAAGGTATTGATTTTAAAGAAGATGGAAACATTCTTGGACACAAA
TTGGAATACAACTATAACTCACACAATGTATACATCATGGCAGACAAACAAAAGAATGGAATCAAAGTTG
TAAGTTTAAACATGATTTTACTAACTAACTAATCTGATTTAAATTTTCAGAACTTCAAAATTAGACACAA
CATTGAAGATGGAAGCGTTCAACTAGCAGACCATTATCAACAAAATACTCCAATTGGCGATGGCCCTGTC
CTTTTACCAGACAACCATTACCTGTCCACACAATCTGCCCTTTCGAAAGATCCCAACGAAAAGAGAGACC
ACATGGTCCTTCTTGAGTTTGTAACAGCTGCTGGGATTACACATGGCATGGATGAACTATACAAATGCCC
GGTGGGTGAAGACCAGAAACAGCACCTCGAACTGAGCCGCGATATTGCCCAGCGTTTCAACGCGCTGTAT
GGCGAGATCGATCCCGTCGTTTTACAACGTCGTGACTGGGAAAACCCTGGCGTTACCCAACTTAATCGCC
TTGCAGCACATCCCCCTTTCGCCAGCTGGCGTAATAGCGAAGAGGCCCGCACCGATCGCCCTTCCCAACA
GTTGCGAAGGTAAGTTTAAACAGATCCATACTAACTAACTTGTTCTGACATAATTTTCAGCTTGAATGGC
GAATGGCGCTTTGCCTGGTTTCCGGCACCAGAAGCGGTGCCGGAAAGCTGGCTGGAGTGCGATCTTCCTG
AGGCCGATACTGTCGTCGTCCCCTCAAACTGGCAGATGCACGGTTACGATGCGCCCATCTACACCAACGT
GACCTATCCCATTACGGTCAATCCGCCGTTTGTTCCCACGGAGAATCCGACGGGTTGTTACTCGCTCACA
TTTAATGTTGATGAAAGCTGGCTACAGGAAGGCCAGACGCGAATTATTTTTGATGGCGTTAACTCGGCGT
TTCATCTGTGGTGCAACGGGCGCTGGGTCGGTTACGGCCAGGTAAGTTTAATTAAGTTGATACTAACTAA
CAAGATCTGATTAATTTTCAGGACAGTCGTTTGCCGTCTGAATTTGACCTGAGCGCATTTTTACGCGCCG
GAGAAAACCGCCTCGCGGTGATGGTGCTGCGCTGGAGTGACGGCAGTTATCTGGAAGATCAGGATATGTG
GCGGATGAGCGGCATTTTCCGTGACGTCTCGTTGCTGCATAAACCGACTACACAAATCAGCGATTTCCAT
GTTGCCACTCGCTTTAATGATGATTTCTCCCGCGCTGTACTGGAGGCTGAAGTCCAGGTAAGTTTAAACA
GGATCTTACTAACTAACATGCTAACACTGAATTTTCAGATGTGCGGCGAGTTGCGTGACTACCTACGGGT
AACAGTTTCTTTATGGCAGGGTGAAACGCAGGTCGCCAGCGGCACCGCGCCTTTCGGCGGTGAAATTATC
GATGAGCGTGGTGGTTATGCCGATCGCGTCACACTACGTCTGAACGTCGAAAACCCGAAACTGTGGAGCG
CCGAAATCCCGAATCTCTATCGTGCGGTGGTTGAACTGCACACCGCCGACGGCACGCTGATTGAAGCAGA
AGCCTGCGATGTCGGTTTCCGCGAGGTGCGGATTGAAAATGGTCTGCTGCTGCTGAACGGCAAGCCGTTG
CTGATTCGAGGCGTTAACCGTCACGAGCATCATCCTCTGCATGGTCAGGTCATGGATGAGCAGACGATGG
TGCAGGATGTAAGTTTAAACTATTCGTTACTAACTAACTTTAAACATTTAAATTTTCAGATCCTGCTGAT
GAAGCAGAACAACTTTAACGCCGTGCGCTGTTCGCATTATCCGAACCATCCGCTGTGGTACACGCTGTGC
GACCGCTACGGCCTGTATGTGGTGGATGAAGCCAATATTGAAACCCACGGCATGGTGCCAATGAATCGTC
TGACCGATGATCCGCGCTGGCTACCGGCGATGAGCGAACGCGTAACGCGAATGGTGCAGCGCGATCGTAA
TCACCCGAGTGTGATCATCTGGTCGCTGGGGAATGGTAAGTTTAAACAGTTGAATACTAACTAACGGAGA
TCTTTGAAATTTTCAGAATCAGGCCACGGCGCTAATCACGACGCGCTGTATCGCTGGATCAAATCTGTCG
ATCCTTCCCGCCCGGTGCAGTATGAAGGCGGCGGAGCCGACACCACGGCCACCGATATTATTTGCCCGAT
GTACGCGCGCGTGGATGAAGACCAGCCCTTCCCGGCTGTGCCGAAATGGTCCATCAAAAAATGGCTTTCG
CTACCTGGAGAGACGCGCCCGCTGATTCTTTGCGAGGTAAGTTTAAACAGAACTCTACTAACTAACACAT
TAGATCCTAATTTTCAGTACGCTCACGCGATGGGCAACAGTCTTGGCGGTTTCGCTAAATACTGGCAGGC
GTTTCGTCAGTATCCCCGTTTACAGGGCGGCTTCGTCTGGGACTGGGTGGATCAGTCGCTGATTAAATAT
GATGAAAACGGCAACCCGTGGTCGGCTTACGGCGGTGATTTTGGCGATACGCCGAACGATCGCCAGTTCT
GTATGAACGGTCTGGTCTTTGCCGACCGCACGCCGCATCCAGCGTAAGTTTAAACAATAACCTACTAACT
AACGTAGATAATTTAAATTTTCAGGCTGACGGAAGCAAAACACCAGCAGCAGTTTTTCCAGTTCCGTTTA
TCCGGGCAAACCATCGAAGTGACCAGCGAATACCTGTTCCGTCATAGCGATAACGAGCTCCTGCACTGGA
TGGTGGCGCTGGATGGTAAGCCGCTGGCAAGCGGTGAAGTGCCTCTGGATGTCGCTCCACAAGGTAAACA
GTTGATTGAACTGCCTGAACTACCGCAGCCGGAGAGCGCCGGGCAACTCTGGCTCACAGTACGCGTAGTG
CAACCGAACGCGACCGCATGGTCAGAAGCCGGGCACATCAGCGCATGGCAGCAGTGGAGGTAAGTTTAAA
CAAGATCCTACTAACTAACTCTACATTGATGAATTTTCAGACTGGCGGAAAACCTCAGTGTGACGCTCCC
CGCCGCGTCCCACGCCATCCCGCATCTGACCACCAGCGAAATGGATTTTTGCATCGAGCTGGGTAATAAG
CGTTGGCAATTTAACCGCCAGTCAGGCTTTCTTTCACAGATGTGGATTGGCGATAAAAAACAACTGCTGA
CGCCGCTGCGCGATCAGTTCACCCGTGCACCGCTGGATAACGACATTGGCGTAAGTGAAGCGACCCGCAT
TGACCCTAACGCCTGGGTCGGTAAGTTTAAACAAAGTTGTACTAACTAACGAAGATCTTGATAATTTTCA
GAACGCTGGAAGGCGGCGGGCCATTACCAGGCCGAAGCAGCGTTGTTGCAGTGCACGGCAGATACACTTG
CTGATGCGGTGCTGATTACGACCGCTCACGCGTGGCAGCATCAGGGGAAAACCTTATTTATCAGCCGGAA
AACCTACCGGATTGATGGTAGTGGTCAAATGGCGATTACCGTTGATGTTGAAGTGGCGAGCGATACACCG
CATCCGGCGCGGATTGGCCTGAACTGCCAGCTGGCGCAGGTAGCAGAGCGGGTAAACTGGCTCGGATTAG
GGCCGCAAGAAAACTATCCCGACCGCCTTACTGCCGCCTGTTTTGACCGCTGGGATCTGCCATTGTCAGA
CATGTAGTAAGTTTAAACTTGATAGTACTAACTAACATGTTTCATTTAAATTTTCAGTACCCCGTACGTC
TTCCCGAGCGAAAACGGTCTGCGCTGCGGGACGCGCGAATTGAATTATGGCCCACACCAGTGGCGCGGCG
ACTTCCAGTTCAACATCAGCCGCTACAGTCAACAGCAACTGATGGAAACCAGCCATCGCCATCTGCTGCA
CGCGGAAGAAGGCACATGGCTGAATATCGACGGTTTCCATATGGGGATTGGTGGCGACGACTCCTGGAGC
CCGTCAGTATCGGCGGAATTCCAACTGAGCGCCGGTCGCTACCATTACCAACTTGTCTGGTGTCAAAAAT
AATAGGGGCCGCTGTCATCAGAGTAAGTTTAAACTGAGTTCTACTAACTAACGAGTAATATTTAAATTTT
CAGCATCTCGCGCCCGTGCCTCTGACTTCTAAGTCCAATTACTCTTCAACATCCCTACATGCTCTTTCTC
CCTGTGCTCCCACCCCCTATTTTTGTTATTATCAAAAAACTTCTCTTAATTTCTTTGTTTTTTAGCTTCT
TTTAAGTCACCTCTAACAATGAAATTGTGTAGATTCAAAAATAGAATTAATTCGTAATAAAAAGTCGAAA
AAAATTGTGCTCCCTCCCCCCATTAATAATAATTCTATCCCAAAATCTACACAATGTTCTGTGTACACTT
CTTATGTTTTTTACTTCTGATAAATTTTTTTGAAACATCATAGAAAAAACCGCACACAAAATACCTTATC
ATATGTTACGTTTCAGTTTATGACCGCAATTTTTATTTCTTCGCACGTCTGGGCCTCTCATGACGTCAAA
TCATGCTCATCGTGAAAAAGTTTTGGAGTATTTTTGGAATTTTTCAATCAAGTGAAAGTTTATGAAATTA
ATTTTCCTGCTTTTGCTTTTTGGGGTTTCCCCTATTGTTTGTCAAGATTTCGAGGACGGCGTTTTTCTTG
CTAAAATCACAAGTATTGATGAGCACGATGCAAGAAAGATCGGAAGAAGGTTTGGGTTTGAGGCTCAGTG
GAAGGTGAGTAGAAGTTGATAATTTGAAAGTGGAGTAGTGTCTATGGGGTTTTTGCCTTAAATGACAGAA
TACATTCCCAATATACCAAACATAACTGTTTCCTACTAGTCGGCCGTACGGGCCCTTTCGTCTCGCGCGT
TTCGGTGATGACGGTGAAAACCTCTGACACATGCAGCTCCCGGAGACGGTCACAGCTTGTCTGTAAGCGG
ATGCCGGGAGCAGACAAGCCCGTCAGGGCGCGTCAGCGGGTGTTGGCGGGTGTCGGGGCTGGCTTAACTA
TGCGGCATCAGAGCAGATTGTACTGAGAGTGCACCATATGCGGTGTGAAATACCGCACAGATGCGTAAGG
AGAAAATACCGCATCAGGCGGCCTTAAGGGCCTCGTGATACGCCTATTTTTATAGGTTAATGTCATGATA
ATAATGGTTTCTTAGACGTCAGGTGGCACTTTTCGGGGAAATGTGCGCGGAACCCCTATTTGTTTATTTT
TCTAAATACATTCAAATATGTATCCGCTCATGAGACAATAACCCTGATAAATGCTTCAATAATATTGAAA
AAGGAAGAGTATGAGTATTCAACATTTCCGTGTCGCCCTTATTCCCTTTTTTGCGGCATTTTGCCTTCCT
GTTTTTGCTCACCCAGAAACGCTGGTGAAAGTAAAAGATGCTGAAGATCAGTTGGGTGCACGAGTGGGTT
ACATCGAACTGGATCTCAACAGCGGTAAGATCCTTGAGAGTTTTCGCCCCGAAGAACGTTTTCCAATGAT
GAGCACTTTTAAAGTTCTGCTATGTGGCGCGGTATTATCCCGTATTGACGCCGGGCAAGAGCAACTCGGT
CGCCGCATACACTATTCTCAGAATGACTTGGTTGAGTACTCACCAGTCACAGAAAAGCATCTTACGGATG
GCATGACAGTAAGAGAATTATGCAGTGCTGCCATAACCATGAGTGATAACACTGCGGCCAACTTACTTCT
GACAACGATCGGAGGACCGAAGGAGCTAACCGCTTTTTTGCACAACATGGGGGATCATGTAACTCGCCTT
GATCGTTGGGAACCGGAGCTGAATGAAGCCATACCAAACGACGAGCGTGACACCACGATGCCTGTAGCAA
TGGCAACAACGTTGCGCAAACTATTAACTGGCGAACTACTTACTCTAGCTTCCCGGCAACAATTAATAGA
CTGGATGGAGGCGGATAAAGTTGCAGGACCACTTCTGCGCTCGGCCCTTCCGGCTGGCTGGTTTATTGCT
GATAAATCTGGAGCCGGTGAGCGTGGGTCTCGCGGTATCATTGCAGCACTGGGGCCAGATGGTAAGCCCT
CCCGTATCGTAGTTATCTACACGACGGGGAGTCAGGCAACTATGGATGAACGAAATAGACAGATCGCTGA
GATAGGTGCCTCACTGATTAAGCATTGGTAACTGTCAGACCAAGTTTACTCATATATACTTTAGATTGAT
TTAAAACTTCATTTTTAATTTAAAAGGATCTAGGTGAAGATCCTTTTTGATAATCTCATGACCAAAATCC
CTTAACGTGAGTTTTCGTTCCACTGAGCGTCAGACCCCGTAGAAAAGATCAAAGGATCTTCTTGAGATCC
TTTTTTTCTGCGCGTAATCTGCTGCTTGCAAACAAAAAAACCACCGCTACCAGCGGTGGTTTGTTTGCCG
GATCAAGAGCTACCAACTCTTTTTCCGAAGGTAACTGGCTTCAGCAGAGCGCAGATACCAAATACTGTCC
TTCTAGTGTAGCCGTAGTTAGGCCACCACTTCAAGAACTCTGTAGCACCGCCTACATACCTCGCTCTGCT
AATCCTGTTACCAGTGGCTGCTGCCAGTGGCGATAAGTCGTGTCTTACCGGGTTGGACTCAAGACGATAG
TTACCGGATAAGGCGCAGCGGTCGGGCTGAACGGGGGGTTCGTGCACACAGCCCAGCTTGGAGCGAACGA
CCTACACCGAACTGAGATACCTACAGCGTGAGCATTGAGAAAGCGCCACGCTTCCCGAAGGGAGAAAGGC
GGACAGGTATCCGGTAAGCGGCAGGGTCGGAACAGGAGAGCGCACGAGGGAGCTTCCAGGGGGAAACGCC
TGGTATCTTTATAGTCCTGTCGGGTTTCGCCACCTCTGACTTGAGCGTCGATTTTTGTGATGCTCGTCAG
GGGGGCGGAGCCTATGGAAAAACGCCAGCAACGCGGCCTTTTTACGGTTCCTGGCCTTTTGCTGGCCTTT
TGCTCACATGTTCTTTCCTGCGTTATCCCCTGATTCTGTGGATAACCGTATTACCGCCTTTGAGTGAGCT
GATACCGCTCGCCGCAGCCGAACGACCGAGCGCAGCGAGTCAGTGAGCGAGGAAGCGGAAGAGCGCCCAA
TACGCAAACCGCCTCTCCCCGCGCGTTGGCCGATTCATTAATGCAGCTGGCACGACAGGTTTCCCGACTG
GAAAGCGGGCAGTGAGCGCAACGCAATTAATGTGAGTTAGCTCACTCATTAGGCACCCCAGGCTTTACAC
TTTATGCTTCCGGCTCGTATGTTGTGTGGAATTGTGAGCGGATAACAATTTCACACAGGAAACAGCTATG
ACCATGATTACGCCAAGCTGTAAGTTTAAACATGATCTTACTAACTAACTATTCTCATTTAAATTTTCAG
AGCTTAAAAATGGCTGAAATCACTCACAACGATGGATACGCTAACAACTTGGAAATGAAAT
Features (pLannotate 1.2.2; 16 found; start..end, strand, type, name):
      1..41      -  misc_feature   MCS (fragment): pUC18/19 multiple cloning site
    179..1054    +  CDS            vsfGFP-9 (fragment): vsfGFP-9 is a basic (constitutively fluorescent) green fluorescent protein published in 2015, derived from Aequorea victoria. It has low acid sensitivity.
   1049..1129    +  CDS            trpS (fragment): SYW_ECOLI - Experimental evidence at protein level: Swiss-Prot protein existence level 1. Catalyzes the attachment of tryptophan to tRNA(Trp). Amino acylates tRNA(Trp) with both L- and D-tryptophan, although D-tryptophan is a poor substrate (PubMed:10918062). From Escherichia coli (strain K12).
   1134..1266    +  CDS            lacZα (fragment): LacZα fragment of β-galactosidase; lacZ fragment
   1318..1652    +  CDS            lacZ (fragment): β-galactosidase; lacZ
   1699..4689    +  CDS            lacZ: BGAL_ECOLI - Experimental evidence at protein level: Swiss-Prot protein existence level 1. From Escherichia coli (strain K12).
   5242..5394    +  CDS            aex-5 (fragment): AEX5_CAEEL - Also known as kpc-3 From Caenorhabditis elegans.
   5522..5557    +  CDS            rop (fragment): Rop protein, which maintains plasmids at low copy number; rop
   5659..5758    +  misc_feature   bom (fragment): basis of mobility region from pBR322
   5856..5960    +  promoter       AmpR promoter: bla
   5961..6821    +  CDS            AmpR: β-lactamase; bla; confers resistance to ampicillin, carbenicillin, and related antibiotics
   6992..7580    +  rep_origin     ori: high-copy-number ColE1/pMB1/pBR322/pUC origin of replication
   7763..7855    +  CDS            lacI (fragment): lac repressor; lacI; The lac repressor binds to the lac operator to inhibit transcription in E. coli. This inhibition can be relieved by adding lactose or isopropyl-β-D-thiogalactopyranoside (IPTG).
   7868..7889    +  protein_bind   CAP binding site: CAP binding activates transcription in the presence of cAMP. E. coli catabolite activator protein
   7904..7934    +  promoter       lac promoter: promoter for the E. coli lac operon
   7942..7958    +  protein_bind   lac operator: The lac repressor binds to the lac operator to inhibit transcription in E. coli. This inhibition can be relieved by adding lactose or isopropyl-β-D-thiogalactopyranoside (IPTG). lac repressor encoded by lacI
