[The description below was written by a language model from this plasmid's Addgene catalogue record and pLannotate feature annotations shown in this document.]
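Description:
pPD96_04 is an empty-backbone *C. elegans* expression vector of about 8.1 kb from a 1995 worm vector kit. It is designed for building reporter fusions by restriction-enzyme cloning. It is propagated in *E. coli* on a pUC/pBR322-type backbone carrying a ColE1/pMB1-family origin and the β-lactamase gene with its own promoter for ampicillin selection. Remnants of pBR322 (rop and bom fragments) and of the lac region (a lacI fragment, CAP site, lac promoter and operator) lie next to a partial pUC18/19 polylinker, which presumably serves as the insertion site. The parental backbone is recorded as unknown.

The payload is a promoterless, nuclear-targeted dual reporter. According to the catalogue tag list, an SV40 nuclear localisation signal is followed by GFP carrying the S65C substitution, then by *E. coli* lacZ. Both coding regions are interrupted by a series of synthetic introns (the "IVS" elements), a design generally used to improve transgene expression in worms. This explains why the automated annotation reports the reporters in pieces. The GFP region is matched to a later GFP variant as a fragment, and lacZ appears as several segments. The short trpS match between the two reporters probably reflects junction sequence, and the aex-5 match downstream of lacZ probably reflects worm-derived flanking sequence; neither is likely to be a functional gene. No worm promoter is annotated, and the record does not name the 3′ UTR or terminator.

In use, a promoter or genomic fragment of interest would be cloned upstream so that it drives an NLS-GFP-β-galactosidase fusion. Expression patterns could then be scored in nuclei either by fluorescence in live animals or by β-galactosidase staining in fixed animals.
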