Addgene plasmid #1502: pPD96_04
Purpose: (Empty Backbone)
Depositing lab: Andrew Fire. Depositing organization: Carnegie Institution for Science.
Backbone
  Vector backbone: Unknown
  Backbone size (bp): 8119
  Vector type: Worm Expression
Growth in bacteria
  Bacterial resistance: Ampicillin, 100 μg/mL
  Growth temperature: 37°C
  Growth strain: DH5alpha
  Copy number: Unknown
Gene/Insert
  Gene/Insert name: None
  Tag / fusion protein: IVSA, SV40NLS, gfpN, IVSR, gfpS65C, IVSS, IVST, gfpC, lacZN, IVSB, IVSD, IVSE, IVSF, IVSG, IVSH, IVSI, IVSJ, IVSK, lacZC...
  Cloning method: Restriction Enzyme
Terms and licenses: Academic/Nonprofit Terms; Industry Terms: Not Available to Industry
Depositor comments: See Fire Lab Vector Kit Documentation 1995. Fire Lab Miniprep Number pPD96.04, Ligation number NONE.
How to cite: pPD96_04 was a gift from Andrew Fire (Addgene plasmid # 1502 ; http://n2t.net/addgene:1502 ; RRID:Addgene_1502)
