>Addgene plasmid #1502 | pPD96_04 | addgene partial sequence | sequence record 16643 | 1502_m13reverse
GNNTNACTGATCTTACTAACTAACTATTCTCATTTAAATTTTCAGAGCTTAAAAATGGCTGAAATCACTC
ACAACGATGGATACGCTAACAACTTGGAAATGAAATAAGCTTGCATGCCTGCAGGTCGACTCTAGAGGAT
CCCCGGGATTGGCCAAAGGACCCAAAGGTATGTTTCGAATGATACTAACATAACATAGAACATTTTCAGG
AGGACCCTTGGAGGGTACCGAGCTCAGAAAAAATGACTGCTCCAAAGAAGAAGCGTAAGGTACCGGTAGA
AAAAATGAGTAAAGGAGAAGAACTTTTCACTGGAGTTGTCCCAATTCTTGTTGAATTAGATGGTGATGTT
AATGGGCACAAATTTTCTGTCAGTGGAGAGGGTGAAGGTGATGCAACATACGGAAAACTTACCCTTAAAT
TTATTTGCACTACTGGAAAACTACCTGTTCCATGGGTAAGTTTAAACATATATATACTAACTAACCCTGA
TTATTTAAATTTTCAGCCAACACTTGTCACTACTTTCTGTTATGGTGTTCAATGCTTCTCGAGATACCCA
GATCATATGAAACGGCATGACTTTTTCAAGAGTGCCATGCCCGAAGGTTATGTACAGGAAAGAACTATAT
TTTTCAAAGATGACGGGAACTACAAGACACGTAAGTTTAAACAGTTCGGTACTAACTAACCATACATATT
TAAATTTTCAGGTGCTGAAGTCAAGTTTGAAGGTGATACCCTTGTTAATAGAATCGAGTTAAAAGGTATT
GATTTTAAAGAAGATGGAAACATTCTTGGACACAAATTGGAATACAACTATAACTCACACAATGTATACA
TCATGGCAGACAAACAAAAGAATGGAATCAAAGTTGTAAGTTTAAACATGATTTTACTAACTAACTAATC
TGATTTAAATTTTCAGAACTTCAAATTAGACACAACATTGAAGATGGAAGCGTTCACTAGCAGACNTTAT
CNACAAATACTCCATTGGCGATGGCCTGTCCTTTACAGACAACNTTACCTGTCCCNCATCTGCCCTTCGA
AGATCCACGAAANANNACNCTGGNCCTCTGANTTGNACCCTGCNGGATACCAGGCTGGAGACTAACAANN
CCGGGGGGANACAAACCCCCNCAATGACCNGAATGCCCCGTTCNCCNNTTGGNAACANCCCCTTTANNNC
GGGGGNAACGGGGTNCNATANNCTGGNAACCCCTNCCNGGGNAAAAAAGCCCCCCCCNCCCCCGGGGAAT
AAAACCNAAANTTTGGANTTNTTNGGGGGGCTCCTTNCCCCCCNGCNGGGGGTTTTNAAGNCCCCCCCGG
AAAACCCC
